Addgene plasmid #32043: PP-G6PI (3QKI)
Purpose: Bacterial expression for structure determination; may not be full ORF
Depositing lab: Cheryl Arrowsmith.
Backbone
  Vector backbone: pET15-MHL
  Backbone manufacturer: Structural Genomics Consortium (Addgene plasmid 26092)
  Backbone size w/o insert (bp): 7737
  Vector type: Bacterial Expression
Growth in bacteria
  Bacterial resistance: Ampicillin, 100 μg/mL
  Growth temperature: 37°C
  Growth strain: DH5alpha
  Copy number: High Copy
Gene/Insert
  Gene/Insert name: PP-G6PI (alt names: PDB: 3QKI; PF14_0341)
  Species: Plasmodium falciparum
  Insert size (bp): 1737
  Entrez Gene: PF14_0341 (a.k.a. PF14_0341)
  Tag / fusion protein: His (with TEV cleavage) (N terminal on backbone)
  Cloning method: Ligation Independent Cloning
  Sequencing primers: 5′ T7; 3′ T7-term
Terms and licenses: Academic/Nonprofit Terms; Industry Terms: Not Available to Industry
Depositor comments: PDB: 3QKI. http://www.thesgc.org/structures/3QKI/ See Plasmid PP-G6PI (Addgene #28283) for expression of 3QKI.
How to cite: PP-G6PI (3QKI) was a gift from Cheryl Arrowsmith (Addgene plasmid # 32043)
