[The description below was written by a language model from this plasmid's Addgene catalogue record and pLannotate feature annotations shown in this document.]
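Description:
PP-G6PI (3QKI) is a bacterial expression plasmid built on pET15-MHL, a pET15-derived vector from a structural genomics programme, and carries the Plasmodium falciparum glucose-6-phosphate isomerase gene (PF14_0341) for producing recombinant protein for structure determination. The insert was introduced by ligation-independent cloning. The record cautions that it may not be the complete open reading frame; the annotated coding region matching P. falciparum G6PI spans about 1.7 kb, in line with the stated insert size. The depositor comments also point to a separate, related plasmid of the same gene name for expression of the crystallised protein.

Expression follows the standard pET arrangement. A T7 promoter with an adjacent lac operator and a T7 gene 10 ribosome binding site drives the coding sequence, and a T7 terminator lies downstream. A plasmid-borne lacI gene supplies repressor, so transcription stays low until IPTG induction in a host that provides T7 RNA polymerase. The backbone contributes an N-terminal His tag followed by a TEV protease site, allowing affinity purification and subsequent tag removal. The short "capTEV" fragment in the annotation most likely reflects this His/TEV leader, and the small "SET1" hit before the terminator is probably residual T7-derived vector sequence rather than a functional fusion.

The plasmid is maintained through a ColE1/pBR322-type origin with bom and rop elements and is selected with ampicillin via β-lactamase. The tetracycline resistance fragments and tet promoter are non-functional pBR322 remnants. The sequenced plasmid is 7,456 nt, which is smaller than the listed empty backbone size, presumably because a stuffer segment is displaced during cloning, though the record does not say so.
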