Features (pLannotate 1.2.2; 20 found; start..end, strand, type, name):
    104..208     +  promoter       AmpR promoter: bla
    209..1069    +  CDS            AmpR: β-lactamase; bla; confers resistance to ampicillin, carbenicillin, and related antibiotics
   1240..1828    +  rep_origin     ori: high-copy-number ColE1/pMB1/pBR322/pUC origin of replication
   2014..2153    -  misc_feature   bom: basis of mobility region from pBR322
   2255..2446    -  CDS            rop: Rop protein, which maintains plasmids at low copy number; rop
   2463..2843    +  CDS            YPB1_ECOLX: Protein predicted: Swiss-Prot protein existence level 4. From Escherichia coli.
   3085..3709    -  CDS            TcR (fragment): tetracycline efflux protein; tet; confers resistance to tetracycline
   3724..3745    -  protein_bind   CAP binding site: CAP binding activates transcription in the presence of cAMP. E. coli catabolite activator protein
   3758..4840    -  CDS            lacI: lac repressor; lacI; The lac repressor binds to the lac operator to inhibit transcription in E. coli. This inhibition can be relieved by adding lactose or isopropyl-β-D-thiogalactopyranoside (IPTG).
   4841..4918    -  promoter       lacI promoter: lacI
   4926..5205    -  CDS            TcR (fragment): tetracycline efflux protein; tet; confers resistance to tetracycline
   5227..5245    +  promoter       T7 promoter: promoter for bacteriophage T7 RNA polymerase
   5246..5270    +  protein_bind   lac operator: The lac repressor binds to the lac operator to inhibit transcription in E. coli. This inhibition can be relieved by adding lactose or isopropyl-β-D-thiogalactopyranoside (IPTG). lac repressor encoded by lacI
   5285..5307    +  RBS            RBS: efficient ribosome binding site from bacteriophage T7 gene 10 (Olins and Rangwala, 1989)
   5315..5333    +  CDS            capTEV™ (fragment): composite tag for in vivo biotinylation, TEV protease cleavage, and 6xHis tagging
   5368..7077    +  CDS            GGI.R1: G6PI_PLAFA - Protein inferred from homology: Swiss-Prot protein existence level 3. From Plasmodium falciparum.
   7140..7189    +  CDS            SET1 (fragment): solubility-enhancement tag derived from T7 phage gene 10B
   7197..7244    +  terminator     T7 terminator: transcription terminator for bacteriophage T7 RNA polymerase
   7267..7371    -  CDS            TcR (fragment): tetracycline efflux protein; tet; confers resistance to tetracycline
   7419..7447    -  promoter       tet promoter: E. coli promoter for tetracycline efflux protein gene
>Addgene plasmid #32043 | PP-G6PI (3QKI) | addgene full sequence | sequence record 235432 | Addgene NGS Result
TTCTTGAAGACGAAAGGGCCTCGTGATACGCCTATTTTTATAGGTTAATGTCATGATAATAATGGTTTCT
TAGACGTCAGGTGGCACTTTTCGGGGAAATGTGCGCGGAACCCCTATTTGTTTATTTTTCTAAATACATT
CAAATATGTATCCGCTCATGAGACAATAACCCTGATAAATGCTTCAATAATATTGAAAAAGGAAGAGTAT
GAGTATTCAACATTTCCGTGTCGCCCTTATTCCCTTTTTTGCGGCATTTTGCCTTCCTGTTTTTGCTCAC
CCAGAAACGCTGGTGAAAGTAAAAGATGCTGAAGATCAGTTGGGTGCACGAGTGGGTTACATCGAACTGG
ATCTCAACAGCGGTAAGATCCTTGAGAGTTTTCGCCCCGAAGAACGTTTTCCAATGATGAGCACTTTTAA
AGTTCTGCTATGTGGCGCGGTATTATCCCGTGTTGACGCCGGGCAAGAGCAACTCGGTCGCCGCATACAC
TATTCTCAGAATGACTTGGTTGAGTACTCACCAGTCACAGAAAAGCATCTTACGGATGGCATGACAGTAA
GAGAATTATGCAGTGCTGCCATAACCATGAGTGATAACACTGCGGCCAACTTACTTCTGACAACGATCGG
AGGACCGAAGGAGCTAACCGCTTTTTTGCACAACATGGGGGATCATGTAACTCGCCTTGATCGTTGGGAA
CCGGAGCTGAATGAAGCCATACCAAACGACGAGCGTGACACCACGATGCCTGCAGCAATGGCAACAACGT
TGCGCAAACTATTAACTGGCGAACTACTTACTCTAGCTTCCCGGCAACAATTAATAGACTGGATGGAGGC
GGATAAAGTTGCAGGACCACTTCTGCGCTCGGCCCTTCCGGCTGGCTGGTTTATTGCTGATAAATCTGGA
GCCGGTGAGCGTGGGTCTCGCGGTATCATTGCAGCACTGGGGCCAGATGGTAAGCCCTCCCGTATCGTAG
TTATCTACACGACGGGGAGTCAGGCAACTATGGATGAACGAAATAGACAGATCGCTGAGATAGGTGCCTC
ACTGATTAAGCATTGGTAACTGTCAGACCAAGTTTACTCATATATACTTTAGATTGATTTAAAACTTCAT
TTTTAATTTAAAAGGATCTAGGTGAAGATCCTTTTTGATAATCTCATGACCAAAATCCCTTAACGTGAGT
TTTCGTTCCACTGAGCGTCAGACCCCGTAGAAAAGATCAAAGGATCTTCTTGAGATCCTTTTTTTCTGCG
CGTAATCTGCTGCTTGCAAACAAAAAAACCACCGCTACCAGCGGTGGTTTGTTTGCCGGATCAAGAGCTA
CCAACTCTTTTTCCGAAGGTAACTGGCTTCAGCAGAGCGCAGATACCAAATACTGTCCTTCTAGTGTAGC
CGTAGTTAGGCCACCACTTCAAGAACTCTGTAGCACCGCCTACATACCTCGCTCTGCTAATCCTGTTACC
AGTGGCTGCTGCCAGTGGCGATAAGTCGTGTCTTACCGGGTTGGACTCAAGACGATAGTTACCGGATAAG
GCGCAGCGGTCGGGCTGAACGGGGGGTTCGTGCACACAGCCCAGCTTGGAGCGAACGACCTACACCGAAC
TGAGATACCTACAGCGTGAGCTATGAGAAAGCGCCACGCTTCCCGAAGGGAGAAAGGCGGACAGGTATCC
GGTAAGCGGCAGGGTCGGAACAGGAGAGCGCACGAGGGAGCTTCCAGGGGGAAACGCCTGGTATCTTTAT
AGTCCTGTCGGGTTTCGCCACCTCTGACTTGAGCGTCGATTTTTGTGATGCTCGTCAGGGGGGCGGAGCC
TATGGAAAAACGCCAGCAACGCGGCCTTTTTACGGTTCCTGGCCTTTTGCTGGCCTTTTGCTCACATGTT
CTTTCCTGCGTTATCCCCTGATTCTGTGGATAACCGTATTACCGCCTTTGAGTGAGCTGATACCGCTCGC
CGCAGCCGAACGACCGAGCGCAGCGAGTCAGTGAGCGAGGAAGCGGAAGAGCGCCTGATGCGGTATTTTC
TCCTTACGCATCTGTGCGGTATTTCACACCGCAATGGTGCACTCTCAGTACAATCTGCTCTGATGCCGCA
TAGTTAAGCCAGTATACACTCCGCTATCGCTACGTGACTGGGTCATGGCTGCGCCCCGACACCCGCCAAC
ACCCGCTGACGCGCCCTGACGGGCTTGTCTGCTCCCGGCATCCGCTTACAGACAAGCTGTGACCGTCTCC
GGGAGCTGCATGTGTCAGAGGTTTTCACCGTCATCACCGAAACGCGCGAGGCAGCTGCGGTAAAGCTCAT
CAGCGTGGTCGTGAAGCGATTCACAGATGTCTGCCTGTTCATCCGCGTCCAGCTCGTTGAGTTTCTCCAG
AAGCGTTAATGTCTGGCTTCTGATAAAGCGGGCCATGTTAAGGGCGGTTTTTTCCTGTTTGGTCACTGAT
GCCTCCGTGTAAGGGGGATTTCTGTTCATGGGGGTAATGATACCGATGAAACGAGAGAGGATGCTCACGA
TACGGGTTACTGATGATGAACATGCCCGGTTACTGGAACGTTGTGAGGGTAAACAACTGGCGGTATGGAT
GCGGCGGGACCAGAGAAAAATCACTCAGGGTCAATGCCAGCGCTTCGTTAATACAGATGTAGGTGTTCCA
CAGGGTAGCCAGCAGCATCCTGCGATGCAGATCCGGAACATAATGGTGCAGGGCGCTGACTTCCGCGTTT
CCAGACTTTACGAAACACGGAAACCGAAGACCATTCATGTTGTTGCTCAGGTCGCAGACGTTTTGCAGCA
GCAGTCGCTTCACGTTCGCTCGCGTATCGGTGATTCATTCTGCTAACCAGTAAGGCAACCCCGCCAGCCT
AGCCGGGTCCTCAACGACAGGAGCACGATCATGCGCACCCGTGGCCAGGACCCAACGCTGCCCGAGATGC
GCCGCGTGCGGCTGCTGGAGATGGCGGACGCGATGGATATGTTCTGCCAAGGGTTGGTTTGCGCATTCAC
AGTTCTCCGCAAGAATTGATTGGCTCCAATTCTTGGAGTGGTGAATCCGTTAGCGAGGTGCCGCCGGCTT
CCATTCAGGTCGAGGTGGCCCGGCTCCATGCACCGCGACGCAACGCGGGGAGGCAGACAAGGTATAGGGC
GGCGCCTACAATCCATGCCAACCCGTTCCATGTGCTCGCCGAGGCGGCATAAATCGCCGTGACGATCAGC
GGTCCAATGATCGAAGTTAGGCTGGTAAGAGCCGCGAGCGATCCTTGAAGCTGTCCCTGATGGTCGTCAT
CTACCTGCCTGGACAGCATGGCCTGCAACGCGGGCATCCCGATGCCGCCGGAAGCGAGAAGAATCATAAT
GGGGAAGGCCATCCAGCCTCGCGTCGCGAACGCCAGCAAGACGTAGCCCAGCGCGTCGGCCGCCATGCCG
GCGATAATGGCCTGCTTCTCGCCGAAACGTTTGGTGGCGGGACCAGTGACGAAGGCTTGAGCGAGGGCGT
GCAAGATTCCGAATACCGCAAGCGACAGGCCGATCATCGTCGCGCTCCAGCGAAAGCGGTCCTCGCCGAA
AATGACCCAGAGCGCTGCCGGCACCTGTCCTACGAGTTGCATGATAAAGAAGACAGTCATAAGTGCGGCG
ACGATAGTCATGCCCCGCGCCCACCGGAAGGAGCTGACTGGGTTGAAGGCTCTCAAGGGCATCGGTCGAG
ATCCCGGTGCCTAATGAGTGAGCTAACTTACATTAATTGCGTTGCGCTCACTGCCCGCTTTCCAGTCGGG
AAACCTGTCGTGCCAGCTGCATTAATGAATCGGCCAACGCGCGGGGAGAGGCGGTTTGCGTATTGGGCGC
CAGGGTGGTTTTTCTTTTCACCAGTGAGACGGGCAACAGCTGATTGCCCTTCACCGCCTGGCCCTGAGAG
AGTTGCAGCAAGCGGTCCACGCTGGTTTGCCCCAGCAGGCGAAAATCCTGTTTGATGGTGGTTAACGGCG
GGATATAACATGAGCTGTCTTCGGTATCGTCGTATCCCACTACCGAGATATCCGCACCAACGCGCAGCCC
GGACTCGGTAATGGCGCGCATTGCGCCCAGCGCCATCTGATCGTTGGCAACCAGCATCGCAGTGGGAACG
ATGCCCTCATTCAGCATTTGCATGGTTTGTTGAAAACCGGACATGGCACTCCAGTCGCCTTCCCGTTCCG
CTATCGGCTGAATTTGATTGCGAGTGAGATATTTATGCCAGCCAGCCAGACGCAGACGCGCCGAGACAGA
ACTTAATGGGCCCGCTAACAGCGCGATTTGCTGGTGACCCAATGCGACCAGATGCTCCACGCCCAGTCGC
GTACCGTCTTCATGGGAGAAAATAATACTGTTGATGGGTGTCTGGTCAGAGACATCAAGAAATAACGCCG
GAACATTAGTGCAGGCAGCTTCCACAGCAATGGCATCCTGGTCATCCAGCGGATAGTTAATGATCAGCCC
ACTGACGCGTTGCGCGAGAAGATTGTGCACCGCCGCTTTACAGGCTTCGACGCCGCTTCGTTCTACCATC
GACACCACCACGCTGGCACCCAGTTGATCGGCGCGAGATTTAATCGCCGCGACAATTTGCGACGGCGCGT
GCAGGGCCAGACTGGAGGTGGCAACGCCAATCAGCAACGACTGTTTGCCCGCCAGTTGTTGTGCCACGCG
GTTGGGAATGTAATTCAGCTCCGCCATCGCCGCTTCCACTTTTTCCCGCGTTTTCGCAGAAACGTGGCTG
GCCTGGTTCACCACGCGGGAAACGGTCTGATAAGAGACACCGGCATACTCTGCGACATCGTATAACGTTA
CTGGTTTCACATTCACCACCCTGAATTGACTCTCTTCCGGGCGCTATCATGCCATACCGCGAAAGGTTTT
GCGCCATTCGATGGTGTCCGGGATCTCGACGCTCTCCCTTATGCGACTCCTGCATTAGGAAGCAGCCCAG
TAGTAGGTTGAGGCCGTTGAGCACCGCCGCCGCAAGGAATGGTGCATGCAAGGAGATGGCGCCCAACAGT
CCCCCGGCCACGGGGCCTGCCACCATACCCACGCCGAAACAAGCGCTCATGAGCCCGAAGTGGCGAGCCC
GATCTTCCCCATCGGTGATGTCGGCGATATAGGCGCCAGCAACCGCACCTGTGGCGCCGGTGATGCCGGC
CACGATGCGTCCGGCGTAGAGGATCGAGATCTCGATCCCGCGAAATTAATACGACTCACTATAGGGGAAT
TGTGAGCGGATAACAATTCCCCTCTAGAAATAATTTTGTTTAACTTTAAGAAGGAGATATACCATGCATC
ATCATCATCATCACAGCAGCGGCAGAGAAAACTTGTATTTCCAGGGCATGAATATGGAGATTACAAATTT
GAAGAGCTATAAGGAACTTGTCACCTTAAGCGCTGAAGAAAAAACAAAGGATCTAAAGGACTATTTAAAT
GATAAGAATAGATCTGAATCGTTAATAAAGAAGTTTAAGAATTTTTATATGGATTTATCTCGTCAAAGGT
ATAGCGAAAAGACTTTAAACAAATTAGTTGAATATGCTGAAGAGGTAGAATTAAAGAAGAAGGTTGAAAA
AACATTTATGGGAGAAAAAGTTAATATGACAGAGAATCGCAGTGTTTTACATACAGCTTTAAGAATACCC
ATAGAGAAAATAAATACACATAAAATAATAATTGATAATAAGAATGTGTTAGAAGACGTACATGGAGTAT
TAAAAAAAATAGAGAAATATTCAGATGACATTAGAAATGGGGTAATAAAAACTTGTAAAAATACAAAATT
TAAAAATGTGATTTGTATTGGTATTGGAGGTTCATATTTAGGTACTGAATTTGTTTATGAAGCTATGAAA
TACTATTATTATAACATGGAATTAAATAAGAATGAGAAAGATCAAGTAAATAATTTTAATAATAATTATG
ATCAAGATAATGTATTTAATGTAAGGTTTTTAGCTAATGTAGATCCAAATGATGTAAATAGAGCTATTCA
AAATTTGGATCAGTATGATACTTTAGTTATTATAATATCTAAAACTTTTACTACTGCTGAAACTATGTTA
AATGCTAGGTCAATAAAAAAATGGTTAAGTTTAAAAATAAAAGATGATGAAAATTTAAGTAAACATATGG
TAGCTGTAAGTACTAATTTGAAATTAACTGATGAATTTGGAATATCAAGAGATAATGTATTTGAATTTTG
GGATTGGGTAGGAGGTCGATTTTCTGTAACTAGTTCTGTTGGTATATTACCCTTATCAATTGCTTTTGGA
TATAAAAATATGAGAAATTTTTTAAATGGTTGTCATGATATGGATGAACATTTTTTACATGCAGATTTAA
AAGAAAACATTCCTGTCTTATTAGCATTAACTAGTTTTTATAATAGTCATTTTTTTGATTATAAAAATGT
TGCTATATTACCATATTTCCAAAATTTATTAAAATTTTCAGCACATATTCAACAATTATCTATGGAAAGT
AATGGAAAATCAGTAGATAGAAATAATCAACCAATCCATTATAATACTTGTCAAGTATATTTTGGTGAAC
CTGGTACAAATGGTCAGCATAGTTTTTATCAATTAATACATCAAGGACAAGTTATACCTGTTGAATTAAT
TGGATTTAAACATTCTCATTTCCCAATTAAATTTGATAAAGAAGTAGTAAGTAATCATGATGAATTAATG
ACTAACTTTTTTGCACAAGCTGATGCATTAGCTATTGGGAAAACATACGAACAAGTAAAAGAAGAAAATG
AAAAAAATAAAATGTCTCCAGAATTATTAACTCATAAAGTTTTTAACGGTAATAGACCATCAACCTTATT
ATTATTTGATGAATTAAATTTCTATACATGTGGTTTATTATTATCCTTATATGAAAGTAGAATTGTCGCT
GAAGGATTTCTATTAAATATTAACAGCTTTGATCAATGGGGGGTAGAGTTGGGTAAGGTTCTAGCAAAAG
AAGTAAGAAATTATTTTAATGACACAAGAAATCAAAAGAAATCAGATAATACCTATAATTTTAATGAATC
TACAAAAATTTTATTAAATTATTACTTGTCCAAATGATGACGAAGCTTGCGGCCGCACTCGAGGATCCGG
CTGCTAACAAAGCCCGAAAGGAAGCTGAGTTGGCTGCTGCCACCGCTGAGCAATAACTAGCATAACCCCT
TGGGGCCTCTAAACGGGTCTTGAGGGGTTTTTTGCTGAAAGGAGGAACTATATCCGGATATCCCGCAAGA
GGCCCGGCAGTACCGGCATAACCAAGCCTATGCCTACAGCATCCAGGGTGACGGTGCCGAGGATGACGAT
GAGCGCATTGTTAGATTTCATACACGGTGCCTGACTGCGTTAGCAATTTAACTGTGATAAACTACCGCAT
TAAAGCTTATCGATGATAAGCTGTCAAACATGAGAA
