>Addgene plasmid #32043 | PP-G6PI (3QKI) | depositor partial sequence | sequence record 38618 | insert
ATGAATATGGAGATTACAAATTTGAAGAGCTATAAGGAACTTGTCACCTTAAGCGCTGAAGAAAAAACAA
AGGATCTAAAGGACTATTTAAATGATAAGAATAGATCTGAATCGTTAATAAAGAAGTTTAAGAATTTTTA
TATGGATTTATCTCGTCAAAGGTATAGCGAAAAGACTTTAAACAAATTAGTTGAATATGCTGAAGAGGTA
GAATTAAAGAAGAAGGTTGAAAAAACATTTATGGGAGAAAAAGTTAATATGACAGAGAATCGCAGTGTTT
TACATACAGCTTTA
