>Addgene plasmid #32043 | PP-G6PI (3QKI) | addgene partial sequence | sequence record 42632 | LacI-R 5'-GGCATACTCTGCGACATCGT-3'
TTGACTCTCTTCCGGGCGCTATCATGCCATACCGCGAAAGGTTTTGCGCCATTCGATGGTGTCCGGGATC
TCGACGCTCTCCCTTATGCGACTCCTGCATTAGGAAGCAGCCCAGTAGTAGGTTGAGGCCGTTGAGCACC
GCCGCCGCAAGGAATGGTGCATGCAAGGAGATGGCGCCCAACAGTCCCCCGGCCACGGGGCCTGCCACCA
TACCCACGCCGAAACAAGCGCTCATGAGCCCGAAGTGGCGAGCCCGATCTTCCCCATCGGTGATGTCGGC
GATATAGGCGCCAGCAACCGCACCTGTGGCGCCGGTGATGCCGGCCACGATGCGTCCGGCGTAGAGGATC
GAGATCTCGATCCCGCGAAATTAATACGACTCACTATAGGGGAATTGTGAGCGGATAACAATTCCCCTCT
AGAAATAATTTTGTTTAACTTTAAGAAGGAGATATACCATGCATCATCATCATCATCACAGCAGCGGCAG
AGAAAACTTGTATTTCCAGGGCATGAATATGGAGATTACAAATTTGAAGAGCTATAAGGAACTTGTCACC
TTAAGCGCTGAAGAAAAAACAAAGGATCTAAAGGACTATTTAAATGATAAGAATAGATCTGAATCGTTAA
TAAAGAAGTTTAAGAATTTTTATATGGATTTATCTCGTCAAAGGTATAGCGAAAAGACTTTAAACAAATT
AGTTGAATATGCTGAAGAGGTAGAATTAAAGAAGAAGGTTGAAAAAACATTTATGGGAGAAAAAGTTAAT
ATGACAGAGAATCGCAGTGTTTTACATACAGCTTTAAGAATACCCATAGAGAAAATAAATAC
